>Addgene plasmid #184628 | pcDNA 3.1 KBTBD4 P311PP | addgene full sequence | sequence record 363389 | Addgene NGS Result
GACGGATCGGGAGATCTCCCGATCCCCTATGGTGCACTCTCAGTACAATCTGCTCTGATGCCGCATAGTT
AAGCCAGTATCTGCTCCCTGCTTGTGTGTTGGAGGTCGCTGAGTAGTGCGCGAGCAAAATTTAAGCTACA
ACAAGGCAAGGCTTGACCGACAATTGCATGAAGAATCTGCTTAGGGTTAGGCGTTTTGCGCTGCTTCGCG
ATGTACGGGCCAGATATACGCGTTGACATTGATTATTGACTAGTTATTAATAGTAATCAATTACGGGGTC
ATTAGTTCATAGCCCATATATGGAGTTCCGCGTTACATAACTTACGGTAAATGGCCCGCCTGGCTGACCG
CCCAACGACCCCCGCCCATTGACGTCAATAATGACGTATGTTCCCATAGTAACGCCAATAGGGACTTTCC
ATTGACGTCAATGGGTGGAGTATTTACGGTAAACTGCCCACTTGGCAGTACATCAAGTGTATCATATGCC
AAGTACGCCCCCTATTGACGTCAATGACGGTAAATGGCCCGCCTGGCATTATGCCCAGTACATGACCTTA
TGGGACTTTCCTACTTGGCAGTACATCTACGTATTAGTCATCGCTATTACCATGGTGATGCGGTTTTGGC
AGTACATCAATGGGCGTGGATAGCGGTTTGACTCACGGGGATTTCCAAGTCTCCACCCCATTGACGTCAA
TGGGAGTTTGTTTTGGCACCAAAATCAACGGGACTTTCCAAAATGTCGTAACAACTCCGCCCCATTGACG
CAAATGGGCGGTAGGCGTGTACGGTGGGAGGTCTATATAAGCAGAGCTCTCTGGCTAACTAGAGAACCCA
CTGCTTACTGGCTTATCGAAATTAATACGACTCACTATAGGGAGACCCAAGCTTATGGATTACAAGGATG
ACGACGATAAGGGAGATTACAAGGATGACGACGATAAGATCGATTACAAGGATGACGACGATAAGGGATC
CATGGAATCACCAGAGGAGCCTGGAGCATCCATGGATGAGAACTACTTTGTGAACTACACTTTCAAAGAT
CGGTCACATTCAGGCCGTGTGGCTCAAGGCATCATGAAACTGTGTCTAGAGGAGGAGCTCTTTGCTGATG
TCACCATTTCGGTGGAAGGCCGGGAGTTTCAGCTCCATCGGCTGGTCCTCTCAGCTCAGAGCTGCTTCTT
CCGATCCATGTTCACTTCCAACCTGAAGGAGGCCCACAACCGGGTGATTGTGCTGCAGGATGTCAGCGAG
TCTGTTTTCCAGCTCCTGGTTGATTATATCTACCATGGGACTGTGAAACTTCGAGCTGAGGAGTTGCAGG
AAATTTATGAGGTGTCAGACATGTATCAGCTGACATCTCTCTTTGAGGAATGCTCTCGGTTTTTGGCCCG
CACAGTGCAAGTGGGAAACTGCCTTCAGGTGATGTGGCTGGCAGATCGGCACAGTGATCCTGAGCTCTAT
ACGGCTGCCAAGCACTGTGCCAAGACCCACCTGGCCCAGCTGCAGAATACAGAGGAATTTCTCCACTTGC
CCCACCGCTTACTCACAGATATCATCTCGGATGGAGTTCCGTGTTCTCAGAACCCAACAGAGGCAATAGA
AGCCTGGATCAACTTTAATAAAGAGGAAAGAGAGGCTTTTGCAGAGTCACTCAGGACAAGCTTGAAGGAA
ATTGGGGAGAATGTGCACATTTACCTGATTGGGAAAGAGTCATCTCGTACCCACTCGTTGGCTGTGTCCT
TGCACTGTGCAGAAGATGACTCCATCAGTGTAAGTGGCCAAAACAGTTTGTGCCACCAGATCACTGCGGC
CTGCAAGCATGGTGGAGACTTGTATGTGGTGGGAGGGTCCATCCCACCACGGCGCATGTGGAAGTGCAAC
AATGCCACCGTTGACTGGGAGTGGTGTGCTCCTTTGCCTCGGGACCGGCTCCAGCACACCCTGGTGTCTG
TGCCCGGGAAAGATGCCATATATTCACTGGGTGGCAAGACACTGCAAGATACCCTCTCCAACGCAGTCAT
TTATTATCGCGTAGGTGATAATGTGTGGACAGAGACAACTCAGCTAGAGGTGGCTGTGTCAGGGGCTGCT
GGTGCCAACCTCAACGGGATCATCTACTTACTAGGGGGGGAGGAGAATGATCTGGACTTCTTTACCAAAC
CTTCCCGACTCATCCAGTGCTTTGACACAGAGACAGACAAATGCCATGTGAAGCCCTATGTGCTGCCCTT
TGCAGGCCGCATGCACGCAGCTGTGCATAAAGATCTGGTGTTCATCGTGGCTGAAGGGGACTCCCTGGTG
TGCTACAATCCCTTGCTAGACAGCTTCACCCGGCTTTGCCTTCCTGAGGCCTGGAGCTCTGCCCCATCCC
TCTGGAAGATTGCCAGCTGTAACGGGAGCATCTATGTCTTCCGGGACCGATATAAAAAGGGGGATGCCAA
CACCTACAAGCTTGACCCTGCCACTTCAGCCGTAACTGTCACAAGAGGTATTAAGGTGCTGCTTACCAAT
TTGCAGTTTGTGTTGGCCTAAGTCGAGCATGCATCTAGAGGGCCCTATTCTATAGTGTCACCTAAATGCT
AGAGCTCGCTGATCAGCCTCGACTGTGCCTTCTAGTTGCCAGCCATCTGTTGTTTGCCCCTCCCCCGTGC
CTTCCTTGACCCTGGAAGGTGCCACTCCCACTGTCCTTTCCTAATAAAATGAGGAAATTGCATCGCATTG
TCTGAGTAGGTGTCATTCTATTCTGGGGGGTGGGGTGGGGCAGGACAGCAAGGGGGAGGATTGGGAAGAC
AATAGCAGGCATGCTGGGGATGCGGTGGGCTCTATGGCTTCTGAGGCGGAAAGAACCAGCTGGGGCTCTA
GGGGGTATCCCC
[124 nt withheld, positions 2883-3006]
C
[91 nt withheld, positions 3008-3098]
A
[49 nt withheld, positions 3100-3148]
CCTTTGACGTTGGAGTCCACGTTCTTT
[37 nt withheld, positions 3176-3212]
ACCCTATCTCGGTCTATTCTTTTGATTTATAAGGGATTTTGCCGATTTCGGCCTATTGGTTAAAAAATGA
GCTGATTTAACAAAAATTTAACGCGAATTAATTCTGTGGAATGTGTGTCAGTTAGGGTGTGGAAAGTCCC
CAGGCTCCCCAGCAGGCAGAAGTATGCAAAGCATGCATCTCAATTAGTCAGCAACCAGGTGTGGAAAGTC
CCCAGGCTCCCCAGCAGGCAGAAGTATGCAAAGCATGCATCTCAATTAGTCAGCAACCATAGTCCCGCCC
CTAACTCCGCCCATCCCGCCCCTAACTCCGCCCAGTTCCGCCCATTCTCCGCCCCATGGCTGACTAATTT
TTTTTATTTATGCAGAGGCCGAGGCCGCCTCTGCCTCTGAGCTATTCCAGAAGTAGTGAGGAGGCTTTTT
TGGAGGCCTAGGCTTTTGCAAAAAGCTCCCGGGAGCTTGTATATCCATTTTCGGATCTGATCAAGAGACA
GGATGAGGATCGTTTCGCATGATTGAACAAGATGGATTGCACGCAGGTTCTCCGGCCGCTTGGGTGGAGA
GGCTATTCGGCTATGACTGGGCACAACAGACAATCGGCTGCTCTGATGCCGCCGTGTTCCGGCTGTCAGC
GCAGGGGCGCCCGGTTCTTTTTGTCAAGACCGACCTGTCCGGTGCCCTGAATGAACTGCAGGACGAGGCA
GCGCGGCTATCGTGGCTGGCCACGACGGGCGTTCCTTGCGCAGCTGTGCTCGACGTTGTCACTGAAGCGG
GAAGGGACTGGCTGCTATTGGGCGAAGTGCCGGGGCAGGATCTCCTGTCATCTCACCTTGCTCCTGCCGA
GAAAGTATCCATCATGGCTGATGCAATGCGGCGGCTGCATACGCTTGATCCGGCTACCTGCCCATTCGAC
CACCAAGCGAAACATCGCATCGAGCGAGCACGTACTCGGATGGAAGCCGGTCTTGTCGATCAGGATGATC
TGGACGAAGAGCATCAGGGGCTCGCGCCAGCCGAACTGTTCGCCAGGCTCAAGGCGCGCATGCCCGACGG
CGAGGATCTCGTCGTGACCCATGGCGATGCCTGCTTGCCGAATATCATGGTGGAAAATGGCCGCTTTTCT
GGATTCATCGACTGTGGCCGGCTGGGTGTGGCGGACCGCTATCAGGACATAGCGTTGGCTACCCGTGATA
TTGCTGAAGAGCTTGGCGGCGAATGGGCTGACCGCTTCCTCGTGCTTTACGGTATCGCCGCTCCCGATTC
GCAGCGCATCGCCTTCTATCGCCTTCTTGACGAGTTCTTCTGAGCGGGACTCTGGGGTTCGAAATGACCG
ACCAAGCGACGCCCAACCTGCCATCACGAGATTTCGATTCCACCGCCGCCTTCTATGAAAGGTTGGGCTT
CGGAATCGTTTTCCGGGACGCCGGCTGGATGATCCTCCAGCGCGGGGATCTCATGCTGGAGTTCTTCGCC
CACCCCAACTTGTTTATTGCAGCTTATAATGGTTACAAATAAAGCAATAGCATCACAAATTTCACAAATA
AAGCATTTTTTTCACTGCATTCTAGTTGTGGTTTGTCCAAACTCATCAATGTATCTTATCATGTCTGTAT
ACCGTCGACCTCTAGCTAGAGCTTGGCGTAATCATGGTCATAGCTGTTTCCTGTGTGAAATTGTTATCCG
CTCACAATTCCACACAACATACGAGCCGGAAGCATAAAGTGTAAAGCCTGGGGTGCCTAATGAGTGAGCT
AACTCACATTAATTGCGTTGCGCTCACTGCCCGCTTTCCAGTCGGGAAACCTGTCGTGCCAGCTGCATTA
ATGAATCGGCCAACGCGCGGGGAGAGGCGGTTTGCGTATTGGGCGCTCTTCCGCTTCCTCGCTCACTGAC
TCGCTGCGCTCGGTCGTTCGGCTGCGGCGAGCGGTATCAGCTCACTCAAAGGCGGTAATACGGTTATCCA
CAGAATCAGGGGATAACGCAGGAAAGAACATGTGAGCAAAAGGCCAGCAAAAGGCCAGGAACCGTAAAAA
GGCCGCGTTGCTGGCGTTTTTCCATAGGCTCCGCCCCCCTGACGAGCATCACAAAAATCGACGCTCAAGT
CAGAGGTGGCGAAACCCGACAGGACTATAAAGATACCAGGCGTTTCCCCCTGGAAGCTCCCTCGTGCGCT
CTCCTGTTCCGACCCTGCCGCTTACCGGATACCTGTCCGCCTTTCTCCCTTCGGGAAGCGTGGCGCTTTC
TCATAGCTCACGCTGTAGGTATCTCAGTTCGGTGTAGGTCGTTCGCTCCAAGCTGGGCTGTGTGCACGAA
CCCCCCGTTCAGCCCGACCGCTGCGCCTTATCCGGTAACTATCGTCTTGAGTCCAACCCGGTAAGACACG
ACTTATCGCCACTGGCAGCAGCCACTGGTAACAGGATTAGCAGAGCGAGGTATGTAGGCGGTGCTACAGA
GTTCTTGAAGTGGTGGCCTAACTACGGCTACACTAGAAGAACAGTATTTGGTATCTGCGCTCTGCTGAAG
CCAGTTACCTTCGGAAAAAGAGTTGGTAGCTCTTGATCCGGCAAACAAACCACCGCTGGTAGCGGTGGTT
TTTTTGTTTGCAAGCAGCAGATTACGCGCAGAAAAAAAGGATCTCAAGAAGATCCTTTGATCTTTTCTAC
GGGGTCTGACGCTCAGTGGAACGAAAACTCACGTTAAGGGATTTTGGTCATGAGATTATCAAAAAGGATC
TTCACCTAGATCCTTTTAAATTAAAAATGAAGTTTTAAATCAATCTAAAGTATATATGAGTAAACTTGGT
CTGACAGTTACCAATGCTTAATCAGTGAGGCACCTATCTCAGCGATCTGTCTATTTCGTTCATCCATAGT
TGCCTGACTCCCCGTCGTGTAGATAACTACGATACGGGAGGGCTTACCATCTGGCCCCAGTGCTGCAATG
ATACCGCGAGACCCACGCTCACCGGCTCCAGATTTATCAGCAATAAACCAGCCAGCCGGAAGGGCCGAGC
GCAGAAGTGGTCCTGCAACTTTATCCGCCTCCATCCAGTCTATTAATTGTTGCCGGGAAGCTAGAGTAAG
TAGTTCGCCAGTTAATAGTTTGCGCAACGTTGTTGCCATTGCTACAGGCATCGTGGTGTCACGCTCGTCG
TTTGGTATGGCTTCATTCAGCTCCGGTTCCCAACGATCAAGGCGAGTTACATGATCCCCCATGTTGTGCA
AAAAAGCGGTTAGCTCCTTCGGTCCTCCGATCGTTGTCAGAAGTAAGTTGGCCGCAGTGTTATCACTCAT
GGTTATGGCAGCACTGCATAATTCTCTTACTGTCATGCCATCCGTAAGATGCTTTTCTGTGACTGGTGAG
TACTCAACCAAGTCATTCTGAGAATAGTGTATGCGGCGACCGAGTTGCTCTTGCCCGGCGTCAATACGGG
ATAATACCGCGCCACATAGCAGAACTTTAAAAGTGCTCATCATTGGAAAACGTTCTTCGGGGCGAAAACT
CTCAAGGATCTTACCGCTGTTGAGATCCAGTTCGATGTAACCCACTCGTGCACCCAACTGATCTTCAGCA
TCTTTTACTTTCACCAGCGTTTCTGGGTGAGCAAAAACAGGAAGGCAAAATGCCGCAAAAAAGGGAATAA
GGGCGACACGGAAATGTTGAATACTCATACTCTTCCTTTTTCAATATTATTGAAGCATTTATCAGGGTTA
TTGTCTCATGAGCGGATACATATTTGAATGTATTTAGAAAAATAAACAAATAGGGGTTCCGCGCACATTT
CCCCGAAAAGTGCCACCTGACGTC
Features (pLannotate 1.2.2; 22 found; start..end, strand, type, name):
     28..80      -  misc_feature   bom (fragment): basis of mobility region from pBR322
    235..614     +  enhancer       CMV enhancer: human cytomegalovirus immediate early enhancer
    615..818     +  promoter       CMV promoter: human cytomegalovirus (CMV) immediate early promoter
    814..847     +  LTR            5' LTR (truncated) (fragment): truncated 5' long terminal repeat (LTR) from HIV-1
    863..881     +  promoter       T7 promoter: promoter for bacteriophage T7 RNA polymerase
    898..975     +  CDS            3xFLAG: three tandem FLAG® epitope tags
    982..2538    +  CDS            KBTBD4: KBTB4_HUMAN - Also known as BKLHD4. Experimental evidence at protein level: Swiss-Prot protein existence level 1. From Homo sapiens (Human).
   2569..2587    -  promoter       SP6 promoter: promoter for bacteriophage SP6 RNA polymerase
   2613..2837    +  polyA_signal   bGH poly(A) signal: bovine growth hormone polyadenylation signal
   2841..2862    +  promoter       SV40 promoter (fragment): SV40 enhancer and early promoter
   2883..3311    +  rep_origin     f1 ori (sequence partly withheld): f1 bacteriophage origin of replication; arrow indicates direction of (+) strand synthesis
   3325..3654    +  promoter       SV40 promoter: SV40 enhancer and early promoter
   3721..4512    +  CDS            neo: KKA2_KLEPN - Also known as kan, nptII. Experimental evidence at protein level: Swiss-Prot protein existence level 1. Resistance to kanamycin, neomycin, paromomycin, ribostamycin, butirosin and gentamicin B. From Klebsiella pneumoniae.
   4536..4694    +  CDS            ble (fragment): BLE_KLEPN - Experimental evidence at protein level: Swiss-Prot protein existence level 1. Binding protein with a strong affinity to the bleomycin family of antibiotics. Binds to CL990; an antimitotic-antibiotic compound. From Klebsiella pneumoniae.
   4689..4810    +  polyA_signal   SV40 poly(A) signal: SV40 polyadenylation signal
   4883..4899    -  protein_bind   lac operator: The lac repressor binds to the lac operator to inhibit transcription in E. coli. This inhibition can be relieved by adding lactose or isopropyl-β-D-thiogalactopyranoside (IPTG). lac repressor encoded by lacI
   4907..4937    -  promoter       lac promoter: promoter for the E. coli lac operon
   4952..4973    -  protein_bind   CAP binding site: CAP binding activates transcription in the presence of cAMP. E. coli catabolite activator protein
   4986..5078    -  CDS            lacI (fragment): lac repressor; lacI; The lac repressor binds to the lac operator to inhibit transcription in E. coli. This inhibition can be relieved by adding lactose or isopropyl-β-D-thiogalactopyranoside (IPTG).
   5261..5849    -  rep_origin     ori: high-copy-number ColE1/pMB1/pBR322/pUC origin of replication
   6020..6880    -  CDS            AmpR: β-lactamase; bla; confers resistance to ampicillin, carbenicillin, and related antibiotics
   6881..6985    -  promoter       AmpR promoter: bla
