[The description below was written by a language model from this plasmid's Addgene catalogue record and pLannotate feature annotations shown in this document.]
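Description:
pcDNA 3.1 KBTBD4 P311PP is a mammalian expression plasmid of about 7.0 kb built on the pcDNA3.1 backbone. It carries human KBTBD4 (Kelch repeat and BTB domain containing 4) with the P311PP mutation, a change linked to medulloblastoma in the associated publication. The plasmid is propagated in E. coli through a high-copy ColE1/pUC-type origin and selected with ampicillin via the β-lactamase gene and its native promoter. An f1 origin is also present, which in principle allows production of single-stranded DNA. For mammalian cells, a neomycin phosphotransferase gene flanked by the SV40 early promoter and an SV40 polyadenylation signal permits G418 selection of stable transfectants.

The expression cassette uses the human cytomegalovirus immediate-early enhancer and promoter to drive strong constitutive transcription. The open reading frame begins with three tandem FLAG epitopes, followed shortly by the 1,557 bp KBTBD4 coding sequence, so the protein is tagged at its N-terminus. Transcripts are terminated by the bovine growth hormone polyadenylation signal. T7 and SP6 promoters flank the insert; these are standard backbone elements that can serve for in vitro transcription or as sequencing primer sites. The short fragments annotated as HIV-1 LTR, bleomycin resistance, lacI and bom are probably backbone remnants or automated-annotation matches rather than functional parts. The cloning sites used are not recorded.

The construct is intended for transient or stable expression of the FLAG-tagged mutant in mammalian cells, allowing detection or immunoprecipitation through the tag. According to the publication title, such KBTBD4 mutations confer neomorphic ubiquitylation activity that promotes CoREST degradation.
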