Addgene plasmid #184628: pcDNA 3.1 KBTBD4 P311PP
Purpose: Mammalian expression vector with N-terminal 3xFlag for KBTBD4 P311PP expression in mammalian cells
Depositing lab: Vincenzo D'Angiolella. Depositing organization: University of Oxford. Publication: Disease-associated KBTBD4 mutations in medulloblastoma elicit neomorphic ubiquitylation activity to promote CoREST degradation. Chen Z, Ioris RM, Richardson S, Van Ess AN, Vendrell I, Kessler BM, Buffa FM, Busino L, Clifford SC, Bullock AN, D'Angiolella V. Cell Death Differ. 2022 Apr 4. pii: 10.1038/s41418-022-00983-4. doi: 10.1038/s41418-022-00983-4. PubMed 35379950.
Backbone
  Vector backbone: pcDNA3.1
  Vector type: Mammalian Expression
  Selectable markers: Neomycin (select with G418)
Growth in bacteria
  Bacterial resistance: Ampicillin, 100 μg/mL
  Growth temperature: 37°C
  Growth strain: DH5alpha
  Copy number: High Copy
Gene/Insert
  Gene/Insert name: N-terminal 3xFlag tagged KBTBD4 P311PP (alt name: Kelch Repeat And BTB Domain Containing 4)
  Species: H. sapiens (human)
  Insert size (bp): 1557
  Mutation: P311PP
  Entrez Gene: KBTBD4 (a.k.a. BKLHD4, HSPC252)
  Promoter: CMV
  Cloning method: Restriction Enzyme; 5′ cloning site Unknown (unknown if destroyed); 3′ cloning site Unknown (unknown if destroyed)
  Sequencing primers: 5′ CMV-F; 3′ BGH-rev
Terms and licenses: Academic/Nonprofit Terms; Industry Terms: Not Available to Industry
How to cite: pcDNA 3.1 KBTBD4 P311PP was a gift from Vincenzo D'Angiolella (Addgene plasmid # 184628 ; http://n2t.net/addgene:184628 ; RRID:Addgene_184628)
