>Addgene plasmid #184628 | pcDNA 3.1 KBTBD4 P311PP | depositor partial sequence | sequence record 358122 | sequenced with CMV F primer
TAGGCGTGTACGGTGGGAGGTCTATATAAGCAGAGCTCTCTGGCTAACTAGAGAACCCACTGCTTACTGG
CTTATCGAAATTAATACGACTCACTATAGGGAGACCCAAGCTTATGGATTACAAGGATGACGACGATAAG
GGAGATTACAAGGATGACGACGATAAGATCGATTACAAGGATGACGACGATAAGGGATCCATGGAATCAC
CAGAGGAGCCTGGAGCATCCATGGATGAGAACTACTTTGTGAACTACACTTTCAAAGATCGGTCACATTC
AGGCCGTGTGGCTCAAGGCATCATGAAACTGTGTCTAGAGGAGGAGCTCTTTGCTGATGTCACCATTTCG
GTGGAAGGCCGGGAGTTTCAGCTCCATCGGCTGGTCCTCTCAGCTCAGAGCTGCTTCTTCCGATCCATGT
TCACTTCCAACCTGAAGGAGGCCCACAACCGGGTGATTGTGCTGCAGGATGTCAGCGAGTCTGTTTTCCA
GCTCCTGGTTGATTATATCTACCATGGGACTGTGAAACTTCGAGCTGAGGAGTTGCAGGAAATTTATGAG
GTGTCAGACATGTATCAGCTGACATCTCTCTTTGAGGAATGCTCTCGGTTTTTGGCCCGCACAGTGCAAG
TGGGAAACTGCCTTCAGGTGATGTGGCTGGCAGATCGGCACAGTGATCCTGAGCTCTATACGGCTGCCAA
GCACTGTGCCAAGACCCACCTGGCCCAGCTGCAGAATACAGAGGAATTTCTCCACTTGCCCCACCGCTTA
CTCACAGATATCATCTCGGATGGAGTTCCGTGTTCTCAGAACCCAACAGAGGCAATAGAAGCCTGGATCA
ACTTTAATAAAGAGGAAAGAGAGGCTTTTGCAGAGTCACTCAGGACAAGCTTGAAGGAAATTGGGGAGAA
TGTGCACATTTACCTGATTGGGAAAGAGTCATCTCGTACCCACTCGTTGGCTGTGTCCTTGCACTGTGCA
GAAGATGACTCCATCAGTGTAAGTGGCCAAAACAGTTTGTGCCACCAGATCACTGCGGCCTGCAAGCATG
GTGGAGACTTGTATGTGGTGGGAGGGTC
