>Addgene plasmid #184628 | pcDNA 3.1 KBTBD4 P311PP | depositor partial sequence | sequence record 358123 | sequenced with BGH-rev primer
CTATAGAATAGGGCCCTCTAGATGCATGCTCGACTTAGGCCAACACAAACTGCAAATTGGTAAGCAGCAC
CTTAATACCTCTTGTGACAGTTACGGCTGAAGTGGCAGGGTCAAGCTTGTAGGTGTTGGCATCCCCCTTT
TTATATCGGTCCCGGAAGACATAGATGCTCCCGTTACAGCTGGCAATCTTCCAGAGGGATGGGGCAGAGC
TCCAGGCCTCAGGAAGGCAAAGCCGGGTGAAGCTGTCTAGCAAGGGATTGTAGCACACCAGGGAGTCCCC
TTCAGCCACGATGAACACCAGATCTTTATGCACAGCTGCGTGCATGCGGCCTGCAAAGGGCAGCACATAG
GGCTTCACATGGCATTTGTCTGTCTCTGTGTCAAAGCACTGGATGAGTCGGGAAGGTTTGGTAAAGAAGT
CCAGATCATTCTCCTCCCCCCCTAGTAAGTAGATGATCCCGTTGAGGTTGGCACCAGCAGCCCCTGACAC
AGCCACCTCTAGCTGAGTTGTCTCTGTCCACACATTATCACCTACGCGATAATAAATGACTGCGTTGGAG
AGGGTATCTTGCAGTGTCTTGCCACCCAGTGAATATATGGCATCTTTCCCGGGCACAGACACCAGGGTGT
GCTGGAGCCGGTCCCGAGGCAAAGGAGCACACCACTCCCAGTCAACGGTGGCATTGTTGCACTTCCACAT
GCGCCGTGGTGGGATGGACCCTCCCACCACATACAAGTCTCCACCATGCTTGCAGGCCGCAGTGATCTGG
TGGCACAAACTGTTTTGGCCACTTACACTGATGGAGTCATCTTCTGCACAGTGCAAGGACACAGCCAACG
AGTGGGTACGAGATGACTCTTTCCCAATCAGGTAAATGTGCACATTCTCCCCAATTTCCTTCAAGCTTGT
CCTGAGTGACTCTGCAAAAGCCTCTCTTTCCTCTTTATTAAAGTTGATCCAGGCTTCTATTGCCTCTGTT
GGGTTCTGAGAACACGGAACTCCATCCGAGATGATATCTGTGAGTAAGCGGTGGGGCAAGTGGAGAAATT
CCTCTGTATTCTGCAGCTGGGCCAGGTGGGTCTTGGCACAGTGCTTGGCAGCCGTATAGAGCTCAGGATC
ACTGTGCCGATCTGCCAGCCACATCACCTGAAGGCAGTTTCCCACTTGCACTGTGCGGGCCAAAAACCGA
GAGCATTCCTCAAAGAGAGATGTCAGCTGATACATGTCTGA
